>Addgene plasmid #80524 | Rab33bb cds in pGem-T Easy | addgene full sequence | sequence record 176722 | Addgene NGS Result
CGGCTGCGGCGAGCGGTATCAGCTCACTCAAAGGCGGTAATACGGTTATCCACAGAATCAGGGGATAACG
CAGGAAAGAACATGTGAGCAAAAGGCCAGCAAAAGGCCAGGAACCGTAAAAAGGCCGCGTTGCTGGCGTT
TTTCCATAGGCTCCGCCCCCCTGACGAGCATCACAAAAATCGACGCTCAAGTCAGAGGTGGCGAAACCCG
ACAGGACTATAAAGATACCAGGCGTTTCCCCCTGGAAGCTCCCTCGTGCGCTCTCCTGTTCCGACCCTGC
CGCTTACCGGATACCTGTCCGCCTTTCTCCCTTCGGGAAGCGTGGCGCTTTCTCATAGCTCACGCTGTAG
GTATCTCAGTTCGGTGTAGGTCGTTCGCTCCAAGCTGGGCTGTGTGCACGAACCCCCCGTTCAGCCCGAC
CGCTGCGCCTTATCCGGTAACTATCGTCTTGAGTCCAACCCGGTAAGACACGACTTATCGCCACTGGCAG
CAGCCACTGGTAACAGGATTAGCAGAGCGAGGTATGTAGGCGGTGCTACAGAGTTCTTGAAGTGGTGGCC
TAACTACGGCTACACTAGAAGAACAGTATTTGGTATCTGCGCTCTGCTGAAGCCAGTTACCTTCGGAAAA
AGAGTTGGTAGCTCTTGATCCGGCAAACAAACCACCGCTGGTAGCGGTGGTTTTTTTGTTTGCAAGCAGC
AGATTACGCGCAGAAAAAAAGGATCTCAAGAAGATCCTTTGATCTTTTCTACGGGGTCTGACGCTCAGTG
GAACGAAAACTCACGTTAAGGGATTTTGGTCATGAGATTATCAAAAAGGATCTTCACCTAGATCCTTTTA
AATTAAAAATGAAGTTTTAAATCAATCTAAAGTATATATGAGTAAACTTGGTCTGACAGTTACCAATGCT
TAATCAGTGAGGCACCTATCTCAGCGATCTGTCTATTTCGTTCATCCATAGTTGCCTGACTCCCCGTCGT
GTAGATAACTACGATACGGGAGGGCTTACCATCTGGCCCCAGTGCTGCAATGATACCGCGAGACCCACGC
TCACCGGCTCCAGATTTATCAGCAATAAACCAGCCAGCCGGAAGGGCCGAGCGCAGAAGTGGTCCTGCAA
CTTTATCCGCCTCCATCCAGTCTATTAATTGTTGCCGGGAAGCTAGAGTAAGTAGTTCGCCAGTTAATAG
TTTGCGCAACGTTGTTGCCATTGCTACAGGCATCGTGGTGTCACGCTCGTCGTTTGGTATGGCTTCATTC
AGCTCCGGTTCCCAACGATCAAGGCGAGTTACATGATCCCCCATGTTGTGCAAAAAAGCGGTTAGCTCCT
TCGGTCCTCCGATCGTTGTCAGAAGTAAGTTGGCCGCAGTGTTATCACTCATGGTTATGGCAGCACTGCA
TAATTCTCTTACTGTCATGCCATCCGTAAGATGCTTTTCTGTGACTGGTGAGTACTCAACCAAGTCATTC
TGAGAATAGTGTATGCGGCGACCGAGTTGCTCTTGCCCGGCGTCAATACGGGATAATACCGCGCCACATA
GCAGAACTTTAAAAGTGCTCATCATTGGAAAACGTTCTTCGGGGCGAAAACTCTCAAGGATCTTACCGCT
GTTGAGATCCAGTTCGATGTAACCCACTCGTGCACCCAACTGATCTTCAGCATCTTTTACTTTCACCAGC
GTTTCTGGGTGAGCAAAAACAGGAAGGCAAAATGCCGCAAAAAAGGGAATAAGGGCGACACGGAAATGTT
GAATACTCATACTCTTCCTTTTTCAATATTATTGAAGCATTTATCAGGGTTATTGTCTCATGAGCGGATA
CATATTTGAATGTATTTAGAAAAATAAACAAATAGGGGTTCCGCGCACATTTCCCCGAAAAGTGCCACCT
GATGCGGTGTGAAATACCGCACAGATGCGTAAGGAGAAAATACCGCATCAGGAAATTGTAAGCGTTAATA
TTTTGTTAAAATTCGCGTTAAATTTTTGTTAAATCAGCTCATTTTTTAACCAATAGGCCGAAATCGGCAA
AATCCCTTATAAATCAAAAGAATAGACCGAGATAGGGT
[37 nt withheld, positions 2069-2105]
AAAGAACGTGGACTCCAACGTCAAAGG
[49 nt withheld, positions 2133-2181]
T
[91 nt withheld, positions 2183-2273]
G
[124 nt withheld, positions 2275-2398]
CCATTCGCCATTCAGGCTGCGCAACTGTTGGGAAGGGCGATCGGTGCGGGCCTCTTCGCTATTACGCCAG
CTGGCGAAAGGGGGATGTGCTGCAAGGCGATTAAGTTGGGTAACGCCAGGGTTTTCCCAGTCACGACGTT
GTAAAACGACGGCCAGTGAATTGTAATACGACTCACTATAGGGCGAATTGGGCCCGACGTCGCATGCTCC
CGGCCGCCATGGCGGCCGCGGGAATTCGATTATGGATTCGTCTTTAGAAAGCTCCAGCTCCTCTAACGGC
CCCCCGACGCGCTGCTGTCGGACCTGTAAGATCATCGTGATCGGGGATGCCGGTGTGGGCAAGACCTGTC
TGACACATCGATTCTGCACCGGACAATTTCCTACCAGAACAGAGGCGACCATCGGGGTGGATTTTCGAGA
GAAACTTCTTCAGATAGACGGCGAAAAAATAAAAGTACAGCTATGGGACACGGCCGGTCAGGAGCGCTTC
CGTAAAAGCATGGTGCAGCACTACTATCGAAATGTGCATGGTATCGTCTTCGTCTTTGACGTCACAAACC
AATCCAGTTTCTGCAATCTGCCTTTGTGGATGGACGAGTGCCGTCAGCACTCTCTTGGTCTGGAAATTCC
ACGTGCCCTAGTTTGCAACAAGGCTGACCTGATGTCTTCAAATGCTTCTGTGCTAATCGAGCAGGCTCGT
CATTTGGCTGAAGTCCACGGGATGTCTTTTTATCTCACTTCAGCCAAAGGTCTTAAAGGCGACCAGGTGG
ACAGCATCTTCATGGCTTTAGCACAGAGGCTGAAGAGCCAGAGAAGGGAGAGCGTAAATGGACGTGTGCT
AGAGTGCAGAGCTGAGAGCTTAAAAATCCAGGCACGGGTTATAACAGCCCAAGAGACTAAAAAGAAATGG
ACCTGCATCTGCTAAAATCACTAGTGAATTCGCGGCCGCCTGCAGGTCGACCATATGGGAGAGCTCCCAA
CGCGTTGGATGCATAGCTTGAGTATTCTATAGTGTCACCTAAATAGCTTGGCGTAATCATGGTCATAGCT
GTTTCCTGTGTGAAATTGTTATCCGCTCACAATTCCACACAACATACGAGCCGGAAGCATAAAGTGTAAA
GCCTGGGGTGCCTAATGAGTGAGCTAACTCACATTAATTGCGTTGCGCTCACTGCCCGCTTTCCAGTCGG
GAAACCTGTCGTGCCAGCTGCATTAATGAATCGGCCAACGCGCGGGGAGAGGCGGTTTGCGTATTGGGCG
CTCTTCCGCTTCCTCGCTCACTGACTCGCTGCGCTCGGTCGTT
Features (pLannotate 1.2.2; 15 found; start..end, strand, type, name):
    141..729     -  rep_origin     ori: high-copy-number ColE1/pMB1/pBR322/pUC origin of replication
    900..1760    -  CDS            AmpR: β-lactamase; bla; confers resistance to ampicillin, carbenicillin, and related antibiotics
   1761..1865    -  promoter       AmpR promoter: bla
   1892..1942    +  misc_feature   bom (fragment): basis of mobility region from pBR322
   1970..2398    -  rep_origin     f1 ori (sequence partly withheld): f1 bacteriophage origin of replication; arrow indicates direction of (+) strand synthesis
   2402..2559    -  CDS            lacZα (fragment): LacZα fragment of β-galactosidase; lacZ fragment
   2562..2580    +  promoter       T7 promoter: promoter for bacteriophage T7 RNA polymerase
   2634..3320    +  CDS            Rab33b: RB33B_MOUSE - Experimental evidence at protein level: Swiss-Prot protein existence level 1. Protein transport. Acts, in coordination with RAB6A, to regulate intra-Golgi retrograde trafficking (By similarity). It is involved in autophagy, acting as a modulator of autophagosome formation. From Mus musculus (Mouse).
   3330..3392    -  CDS            VESPI_VESMG (fragment): Experimental evidence at protein level: Swiss-Prot protein existence level 1. Shows contractile activity on isolated ileum smooth muscle. From Vespa magnifica (Hornet).
   3404..3422    -  promoter       SP6 promoter: promoter for bacteriophage SP6 RNA polymerase
   3464..3480    -  protein_bind   lac operator: The lac repressor binds to the lac operator to inhibit transcription in E. coli. This inhibition can be relieved by adding lactose or isopropyl-β-D-thiogalactopyranoside (IPTG). lac repressor encoded by lacI
   3488..3518    -  promoter       lac promoter: promoter for the E. coli lac operon
   3533..3554    -  protein_bind   CAP binding site: CAP binding activates transcription in the presence of cAMP. E. coli catabolite activator protein
   3567..3659    -  CDS            lacI (fragment): lac repressor; lacI; The lac repressor binds to the lac operator to inhibit transcription in E. coli. This inhibition can be relieved by adding lactose or isopropyl-β-D-thiogalactopyranoside (IPTG).
   3661..3701    -  rep_origin     RSF ori (fragment): Plasmids containing the RSF 1030 origin of replication can be propagated in E. coli cells that contain additional plasmids with compatible origins.
