[The description below was written by a language model from this plasmid's Addgene catalogue record and pLannotate feature annotations shown in this document.]
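Description:
Rab33bb cds in pGem-T Easy is a small (about 3.7 kb) bacterial cloning plasmid carrying the coding sequence of zebrafish (Danio rerio) rab33bb in the commercial pGEM-T Easy TA-cloning backbone. It is maintained in E. coli at high copy from a ColE1/pUC-type origin and selected with ampicillin through the β-lactamase gene and its native promoter. An f1 phage origin is also present, allowing single-stranded DNA production. Remnants of the lac promoter, operator, CAP site and lacZα fragment reflect the blue/white screening cassette of the backbone, which is interrupted by the insert.

The insert of roughly 690 bp sits in the multiple cloning region between opposing bacteriophage promoters: T7 upstream in the sense orientation and SP6 downstream pointing back toward the insert. The annotation tool labelled the open reading frame by homology to mouse Rab33b, a small GTPase linked to intra-Golgi retrograde trafficking and autophagosome formation, but the catalogue record identifies it as the zebrafish paralogue. With this orientation, SP6 transcription should give antisense RNA and T7 sense RNA, which fits the stated use of generating riboprobes for in situ hybridisation. There is no eukaryotic promoter, tag or reporter, so the plasmid is not itself an expression vector. It can instead serve as a template source for subcloning the coding sequence, and it belongs to a library of full-length zebrafish rab clones. Short hits annotated as a hornet peptide, a lacI fragment, a bom fragment and an RSF origin fragment are probably incidental matches to polylinker or backbone sequence rather than functional elements.
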