Addgene plasmid #80524: Rab33bb cds in pGem-T Easy
Purpose: Can be used for in situ hybridisation or other purposes
Depositing lab: Rob Parton. Depositing organization: University of Queensland, Institute for Molecular Bioscience. Publication: A plasmid library of full-length zebrafish rab proteins for in vivo cell biology. Hall TE, Martel N, Lo HP, Xiong Z, Parton RG. Cell Logist. 2017 Mar 1;7(1):e1301151. doi: 10.1080/21592799.2017.1301151. eCollection 2017. PubMed 28396820.
Backbone
  Vector backbone: pGemT easy
  Backbone manufacturer: Promega
Growth in bacteria
  Bacterial resistance: Ampicillin, 100 μg/mL
  Growth temperature: 37°C
  Growth strain: DH5alpha
  Copy number: High Copy
Gene/Insert
  Gene/Insert name: rab33bb
  Species: D. rerio (zebrafish)
Terms and licenses: Academic/Nonprofit Terms; Industry Terms: Not Available to Industry
How to cite: Rab33bb cds in pGem-T Easy was a gift from Rob Parton (Addgene plasmid # 80524 ; http://n2t.net/addgene:80524 ; RRID:Addgene_80524)
